>Addgene plasmid #40842 | pAS-7 (mm12-21) | addgene partial sequence | sequence record 69370 | EXFP-internal-R (5'-GAACTCCAGCAGGACCATGT-3')
TGGGGTCTTTGCTCAGGGCGGACTGGGTGCTCAGGTAGTGGTTGTCGGGCAGCAGCACGGGGCCGTCGCC
GATGGGGGTGTTCTGCTGGTAGTGGTCGGCGAGCTGCACGCTGCCGTCCTCGATGTTGTGGCGGATCTTG
AAGTTCACCTTGATGCCGTTCTTCTGCTTGTCGGCCATGATATAGACGTTGTGGCTGTTGTAGTTGTACT
CCAGCTTGTGCCCCAGGATGTTGCCGTCCTCCTTGAAGTCGATGCCCTTCAGCTCGATGCGGTTCACCAG
GGTGTCGCCCTCGAACTTCACCTCGGCGCGGGTCTTGTAGTTGCCGTCGTCCTTGAAGAAGATGGTGCGC
TCCTGGACGTAGCCTTCGGGCATGGCGGACTTGAAGAAGTCGTGCTGCTTCATGTGGTCGGGGTAGCGGC
TGAAGCACTGCACGCCGTAGGTCAGGGTGGTCACGAGGGTGGGCCAGGGCACGGGCAGCTTGCCGGTGGT
GCAGATGAACTTCAGGGTCAGCTTGCCGTAGGTGGCATCGCCCTCGCCCTCGCCGGACACGCTGAACTTG
TGGCCGTTTACGTCGCCGTCCAGCTCGACCAGGATGGGCACCACCCCGGTGAACAGCTCCTCGCCCTTGC
TCACCATGGTGGCGACCGGTGGATCCCGGGCCCGCGGTACCGTCGACTGCAGAATTCGAAGCTTGAGCTC
GAGATCTGGTGAAGGGGGCGGCCGCGGAGCCTGCTTTTTTGTACAAAGTTGGCATTATAAAAAAGCATTG
CTCATCAATTTGTTGCAACGAACAGGTCACTATCAGTCAAAATAAAATCATTATTTGGGGCCCGAGCTTA
AGACTGGCCGTCGTTTTAC
