>Addgene plasmid #40842 | pAS-7 (mm12-21) | addgene partial sequence | sequence record 70330 | EGFP-C 5'-CATGGTCCTGCTGGAGTTCGTG-3'
ACGAGCTGTACAAGTAAAGCGGCCGCGACTCTAGATGCCATGTTGCTACTACCTCATCTAGATCATAATC
AGCCATACCACATTTGTAGAGGTTTTACTTGCTTTAAAAAACCTCCCACACCTCCCCCTGAACCTGAAAC
ATAAAATGAATGCAATTGTTGTTGTTAACTTGTTTATTGCAGCTTATAATGGTTACAAGGGTGGGCGCGC
CGACCCAGCTTTCTTGTACAAAGTTGGCATTATAAGAAAGCATTGCTTATCAATTTGTTGCAACGAACAG
GTCACTATCAGTCAAAATAAAATCATTATTTGCCATCCAGCTGATATCCCCTATAGTGAGTCGTATTACA
TGGTCATAGCTGTTTCCTGGCAGCTCTGGCCCGTGTCTCAAAATCTCTGATGTTACATTGCACAAGATAA
AAATATATCATCATGAACAATAAAACTGTCTGCTTACATAAACAGTAATACAAGGGGTGTTATGAGCCAT
ATTCAACGGGAAACGTCGAGGCCGCGATTAAATTCCAACATGGATGCTGATTTATATGGGTATAAATGGG
CTCGCGATAATGTCGGGCAATCAGGTGCGACAATCTATCGCTTGTATGGGAAGCCCGATGCGCCAGAGTT
GTTTCTGAAACATGGCAAAGGTAGCGTTGCCAATGATGTTACAGATGAGATGGTCAGACTAAACTGGCTG
ACGGAATTTATGCCTCTTCCGACCATCAAGCATTTTATCCGTACTCCTGATGATGCATGGTTACTCACCA
CTGCGATCCCCGGAAAAACAGCATTCCAGGTATTAGAAGAATATCCTGATTCAGGTGAAAATATTGTTGA
TGCGCTGGCAGTGTTTCCTGCGCCGGTTGCATTCGATTCCTGTTTGTAATTGTCCTTTTAACAGCGATCG
