[The description below was written by a language model from this plasmid's Addgene catalogue record.]
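Description:
pAS-7 (mm12-21) is a small (about 3.5 kb) Gateway entry-type plasmid built on pENTR/D-EGFP, a lab-made backbone in which the EGFP coding sequence and its downstream multiple cloning site from pEGFP-N1 were placed into pENTR/D-TOPO by directional TOPO cloning. It is maintained in E. coli as a high-copy plasmid under kanamycin selection. The catalogue classifies it as an insect expression vector and miRNA reporter. It lists Actin5C as the promoter and Gateway as the cloning method. No feature table is provided, so the record does not show whether the Actin5C promoter is in this plasmid or is supplied by a destination vector after recombination.

The payload is an EGFP reporter transcript carrying a single short target site for the Drosophila microRNA let-7, inserted as annealed oligonucleotides into the XbaI site of the EGFP 3′ UTR. The name "mm12-21" suggests that the site is mismatched to let-7 across guide positions 12 to 21. That would leave pairing in the seed-proximal part of the small RNA and remove complementarity to its 3′ half, although the record does not define the term explicitly. EGFP lies upstream of the site and serves as the body of the reporter mRNA rather than as a fusion partner for a protein.

The construct belongs to a series of target RNAs with different degrees of pairing to let-7. According to the record, these were used to determine how much complementarity between target and small RNA is needed to trigger in vitro tailing and degradation (trimming) of the small silencing RNA.
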