Addgene plasmid #40842: pAS-7 (mm12-21)
Purpose: Target RNAs used to determine complementarity requirements for in vitro tailing and degradation
Depositing lab: Phillip Zamore. Depositing organization: University of Massachusetts, Worcester. Publication: Target RNA-directed trimming and tailing of small silencing RNAs. Ameres SL, Horwich MD, Hung JH, Xu J, Ghildiyal M, Weng Z, Zamore PD. Science. 2010 Jun 18;328(5985):1534-9. 10.1126/science.1187058 PubMed 20558712.
Backbone
  Vector backbone: pENTR/D-EGFP
  Backbone manufacturer: Zamore lab
  Total vector size (bp): 3549
  Modifications to backbone: A DNA fragment encoding EGFP together with the downstream multiple cloning site was amplified from pEGFP-N1 (Clontech, Mountain View, CA, USA) and inserted into pENTR/D-TOPO (Invitrogen, Carlsbad, CA, USA) using the pENTR Directional TOPO Cloning Kit (Invitrogen) to generate pENTR/D-EGFP.
  Vector type: Insect Expression ; miRNA reporter
Growth in bacteria
  Bacterial resistance: Kanamycin, 50 μg/mL
  Growth temperature: 37°C
  Growth strain: DH5alpha
  Copy number: High Copy
Gene/Insert
  Gene/Insert name: let-7–mm12-21
  Species: D. melanogaster (fly)
  Promoter: Actin5C
  Tag / fusion protein: EGFP (N terminal on insert)
  Cloning method: Gateway Cloning
  Sequencing primers: 5′ EGFP-C
Terms and licenses: Academic/Nonprofit Terms; Industry Terms: Not Available to Industry
Depositor comments: The let-7 mm12-21 complimentary sequence was inserted in the XbaI site in the 3'UTR of EGFP using the following oligos: s: CTAGATGCCATGTTGCTACTACCTCAT as: CTAGATGAGGTAGTAGCAACATGGCAT
How to cite: pAS-7 (mm12-21) was a gift from Phillip Zamore (Addgene plasmid # 40842 ; http://n2t.net/addgene:40842 ; RRID:Addgene_40842)
